Addgene plasmid #90034: pAcGFP1-N1-MAHS
Purpose: To express GFP-tagged MAHS in mammalian cells transiently
Depositing lab: Takekazu Kunieda. Depositing organization: The University of Tokyo. Publication: Novel mitochondria-targeted heat-soluble proteins identified in the anhydrobiotic Tardigrade improve osmotic tolerance of human cells. Tanaka S, Tanaka J, Miwa Y, Horikawa DD, Katayama T, Arakawa K, Toyoda A, Kubo T, Kunieda T. PLoS One. 2015 Feb 12;10(2):e0118272. eCollection 2015. DOI:10.1371/journal.pone.0118272 PubMed 25675104.
Backbone
  Vector backbone: pAcGFP1-N1
  Backbone manufacturer: Clontech
  Vector type: Mammalian Expression
Growth in bacteria
  Bacterial resistance: Kanamycin, 50 μg/mL
  Growth temperature: 37°C
  Growth strain: DH5alpha
  Copy number: High Copy
Gene/Insert
  Gene/Insert name: MAHS (alt name: LC002822)
  Species: Ramazzottius varieornatus
  Promoter: CMV
  Tag / fusion protein: AcGFP1 (C terminal on insert)
  Cloning method: Gibson Cloning
  Sequencing primers: 5′ CMV-F
Terms and licenses: Academic/Nonprofit Terms; Industry Terms: Not Available to Industry
Depositor comments: Insert species is Ramazzottius varieornatus
How to cite: pAcGFP1-N1-MAHS was a gift from Takekazu Kunieda (Addgene plasmid # 90034 ; http://n2t.net/addgene:90034 ; RRID:Addgene_90034)
