[The description below was written by a language model from this plasmid's Addgene catalogue record and pLannotate feature annotations shown in this document.]
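Description:
pAcGFP1-N1-MAHS is a mammalian expression plasmid of about 5.4 kb, built on the Clontech pAcGFP1-N1 backbone for transient expression of a fluorescently tagged tardigrade protein in cultured mammalian cells. It is maintained in E. coli as a high-copy plasmid through a ColE1/pUC-type origin and selected with kanamycin. The Tn5 aminoglycoside phosphotransferase gene (NeoR/KanR) does double duty. A bacterial bla-type promoter drives it in E. coli, while the adjacent SV40 enhancer/early promoter and a downstream HSV TK polyadenylation signal allow expression in mammalian cells, where it can confer G418 resistance. An f1 phage origin is also present, which permits single-stranded DNA production. Short annotated fragments of ble, a bGH poly(A) signal and SV40 large T antigen appear to be incidental matches to backbone sequence rather than functional elements.

The payload is the coding sequence for MAHS (mitochondrial abundant heat soluble protein) from the anhydrobiotic tardigrade Ramazzottius varieornatus. It was inserted by Gibson assembly at the multiple cloning site, downstream of the human cytomegalovirus immediate-early enhancer and promoter. The MAHS reading frame is followed after a short linker by mammalian codon-optimized AcGFP1 from Aequorea coerulescens, which places the fluorescent tag at the C terminus of MAHS. The transcript ends at an SV40 polyadenylation signal. Keeping the N terminus of MAHS free suits a protein annotated as mitochondrial, since N-terminal targeting information would remain exposed. The construct is suited to visualizing the subcellular localization of MAHS in live or fixed cells. The associated work identified mitochondria-targeted heat-soluble tardigrade proteins and examined their effect on the osmotic tolerance of human cells.
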