Features (pLannotate 1.2.2; 15 found; start..end, strand, type, name):
     47..404     +  promoter       SV40 promoter: SV40 enhancer and early promoter
    439..1233    +  CDS            NeoR/KanR: aminoglycoside phosphotransferase from Tn5; aph(3')-II (or nptII); confers resistance to neomycin, kanamycin, and G418 (Geneticin®)
   1254..1406    +  CDS            ble (fragment): BLE_KLEPN - Experimental evidence at protein level: Swiss-Prot protein existence level 1. Binding protein with a strong affinity to the bleomycin family of antibiotics. Binds to CL990; an antimitotic-antibiotic compound. From Klebsiella pneumoniae.
   1465..1512    +  polyA_signal   HSV TK poly(A) signal: herpes simplex virus thymidine kinase polyadenylation signal (Cole and Stacy, 1985)
   1603..1619    -  polyA_signal   bGH poly(A) signal (fragment): bovine growth hormone polyadenylation signal
   1841..2429    +  rep_origin     ori: high-copy-number ColE1/pMB1/pBR322/pUC origin of replication
   2604..2907    +  enhancer       CMV enhancer: human cytomegalovirus immediate early enhancer
   2908..3111    +  promoter       CMV promoter: human cytomegalovirus (CMV) immediate early promoter
   3134..3193    +  misc_feature   MCS (fragment): multiple cloning site
   3194..3901    +  CDS            MAHS: MAHS_RAMVA - Experimental evidence at transcript level: Swiss-Prot protein existence level 2. Mitochondrial heat soluble protein acting as a molecular shield in water-deficient condition. From Ramazzottius varieornatus (Water bear) (Tardigrade).
   3914..4633    +  CDS            AcGFP1: Aequorea coerulescens GFP mammalian codon-optimized
   4649..4732    +  CDS            large T antigen (fragment): large T antigen from SV40 (simian virus 40)
   4755..4876    +  polyA_signal   SV40 poly(A) signal: SV40 polyadenylation signal
   4910..5338    -  rep_origin     f1 ori (sequence partly withheld): f1 bacteriophage origin of replication; arrow indicates direction of (+) strand synthesis
   5365..45      +  promoter       AmpR promoter (across the origin): bla
>Addgene plasmid #90034 | pAcGFP1-N1-MAHS | addgene full sequence | sequence record 179000 | Addgene NGS Result
CAATAACCCTGATAAATGCTTCAATAATATTGAAAAAGGAAGAGTCCTGAGGCGGAAAGAACCAGCTGTG
GAATGTGTGTCAGTTAGGGTGTGGAAAGTCCCCAGGCTCCCCAGCAGGCAGAAGTATGCAAAGCATGCAT
CTCAATTAGTCAGCAACCAGGTGTGGAAAGTCCCCAGGCTCCCCAGCAGGCAGAAGTATGCAAAGCATGC
ATCTCAATTAGTCAGCAACCATAGTCCCGCCCCTAACTCCGCCCATCCCGCCCCTAACTCCGCCCAGTTC
CGCCCATTCTCCGCCCCATGGCTGACTAATTTTTTTTATTTATGCAGAGGCCGAGGCCGCCTCGGCCTCT
GAGCTATTCCAGAAGTAGTGAGGAGGCTTTTTTGGAGGCCTAGGCTTTTGCAAAGATCGATCAAGAGACA
GGATGAGGATCGTTTCGCATGATTGAACAAGATGGATTGCACGCAGGTTCTCCGGCCGCTTGGGTGGAGA
GGCTATTCGGCTATGACTGGGCACAACAGACAATCGGCTGCTCTGATGCCGCCGTGTTCCGGCTGTCAGC
GCAGGGGCGCCCGGTTCTTTTTGTCAAGACCGACCTGTCCGGTGCCCTGAATGAACTGCAAGACGAGGCA
GCGCGGCTATCGTGGCTGGCCACGACGGGCGTTCCTTGCGCAGCTGTGCTCGACGTTGTCACTGAAGCGG
GAAGGGACTGGCTGCTATTGGGCGAAGTGCCGGGGCAGGATCTCCTGTCATCTCACCTTGCTCCTGCCGA
GAAAGTATCCATCATGGCTGATGCAATGCGGCGGCTGCATACGCTTGATCCGGCTACCTGCCCATTCGAC
CACCAAGCGAAACATCGCATCGAGCGAGCACGTACTCGGATGGAAGCCGGTCTTGTCGATCAGGATGATC
TGGACGAAGAGCATCAGGGGCTCGCGCCAGCCGAACTGTTCGCCAGGCTCAAGGCGAGCATGCCCGACGG
CGAGGATCTCGTCGTGACCCATGGCGATGCCTGCTTGCCGAATATCATGGTGGAAAATGGCCGCTTTTCT
GGATTCATCGACTGTGGCCGGCTGGGTGTGGCGGACCGCTATCAGGACATAGCGTTGGCTACCCGTGATA
TTGCTGAAGAGCTTGGCGGCGAATGGGCTGACCGCTTCCTCGTGCTTTACGGTATCGCCGCTCCCGATTC
GCAGCGCATCGCCTTCTATCGCCTTCTTGACGAGTTCTTCTGAGCGGGACTCTGGGGTTCGAAATGACCG
ACCAAGCGACGCCCAACCTGCCATCACGAGATTTCGATTCCACCGCCGCCTTCTATGAAAGGTTGGGCTT
CGGAATCGTTTTCCGGGACGCCGGCTGGATGATCCTCCAGCGCGGGGATCTCATGCTGGAGTTCTTCGCC
CACCCTAGGGGGAGGCTAACTGAAACACGGAAGGAGACAATACCGGAAGGAACCCGCGCTATGACGGCAA
TAAAAAGACAGAATAAAACGCACGGTGTTGGGTCGTTTGTTCATAAACGCGGGGTTCGGTCCCAGGGCTG
GCACTCTGTCGATACCCCACCGAGACCCCATTGGGGCCAATACGCCCGCGTTTCTTCCTTTTCCCCACCC
CACCCCCCAAGTTCGGGTGAAGGCCCAGGGCTCGCAGCCAACGTCGGGGCGGCAGGCCCTGCCATAGCCT
CAGGTTACTCATATATACTTTAGATTGATTTAAAACTTCATTTTTAATTTAAAAGGATCTAGGTGAAGAT
CCTTTTTGATAATCTCATGACCAAAATCCCTTAACGTGAGTTTTCGTTCCACTGAGCGTCAGACCCCGTA
GAAAAGATCAAAGGATCTTCTTGAGATCCTTTTTTTCTGCGCGTAATCTGCTGCTTGCAAACAAAAAAAC
CACCGCTACCAGCGGTGGTTTGTTTGCCGGATCAAGAGCTACCAACTCTTTTTCCGAAGGTAACTGGCTT
CAGCAGAGCGCAGATACCAAATACTGTTCTTCTAGTGTAGCCGTAGTTAGGCCACCACTTCAAGAACTCT
GTAGCACCGCCTACATACCTCGCTCTGCTAATCCTGTTACCAGTGGCTGCTGCCAGTGGCGATAAGTCGT
GTCTTACCGGGTTGGACTCAAGACGATAGTTACCGGATAAGGCGCAGCGGTCGGGCTGAACGGGGGGTTC
GTGCACACAGCCCAGCTTGGAGCGAACGACCTACACCGAACTGAGATACCTACAGCGTGAGCTATGAGAA
AGCGCCACGCTTCCCGAAGGGAGAAAGGCGGACAGGTATCCGGTAAGCGGCAGGGTCGGAACAGGAGAGC
GCACGAGGGAGCTTCCAGGGGGAAACGCCTGGTATCTTTATAGTCCTGTCGGGTTTCGCCACCTCTGACT
TGAGCGTCGATTTTTGTGATGCTCGTCAGGGGGGCGGAGCCTATGGAAAAACGCCAGCAACGCGGCCTTT
TTACGGTTCCTGGCCTTTTGCTGGCCTTTTGCTCACATGTTCTTTCCTGCGTTATCCCCTGATTCTGTGG
ATAACCGTATTACCGCCATGCATTAGTTATTAATAGTAATCAATTACGGGGTCATTAGTTCATAGCCCAT
ATATGGAGTTCCGCGTTACATAACTTACGGTAAATGGCCCGCCTGGCTGACCGCCCAACGACCCCCGCCC
ATTGACGTCAATAATGACGTATGTTCCCATAGTAACGCCAATAGGGACTTTCCATTGACGTCAATGGGTG
GAGTATTTACGGTAAACTGCCCACTTGGCAGTACATCAAGTGTATCATATGCCAAGTACGCCCCCTATTG
ACGTCAATGACGGTAAATGGCCCGCCTGGCATTATGCCCAGTACATGACCTTATGGGACTTTCCTACTTG
GCAGTACATCTACGTATTAGTCATCGCTATTACCATGGTGATGCGGTTTTGGCAGTACATCAATGGGCGT
GGATAGCGGTTTGACTCACGGGGATTTCCAAGTCTCCACCCCATTGACGTCAATGGGAGTTTGTTTTGGC
ACCAAAATCAACGGGACTTTCCAAAATGTCGTAACAACTCCGCCCCATTGACGCAAATGGGCGGTAGGCG
TGTACGGTGGGAGGTCTATATAAGCAGAGCTGGTTTAGTGAACCGTCAGATCCGCTAGCGCTACCGGACT
CAGATCTCGAGCTCAAGCTTCGAATTCTGCAGTCGACGGTACCATGTCCAGATACCTGCTGCGCGATGTC
CAGGCTGTATTACGCGGAGTTCGCAAAGTGGCCGAGAGTAGCTTAAAGCTGGAGACGGAGAAAGTCAGTC
TGCGGCTTGGTGACTTTCGGTCACAGCCTTCCCTTCGCAGTGTGCCTGCTTCCCTCACAAGTCGATCACA
GGCATTTAGCCTACAGGAGATAGCTGCTCGTGCCGGAGTTGTTCTGCGAGGAGTGCAACAACAGTTCCGA
AACGTCACTGGAGTGAATGCCGCTCCTGTTGTAGCCTTTGATAATGGATCAGTTCTATACAGTGAAAGAA
TCCACTCGCAGAGTTCGCAGAAGCAGGCCCCGACTACAGTACCAACAGGATCCGTCAGCAATTCCCCTCA
ACCGGAAGGAAAGGCAAACGAAGCTGCTGAACGCGCAAAACAGTTTATGAATCCTCCAGTTGCGCCAATG
GATCCTGTCGACAAGAATGAATTTGTCGCCATGCCGGAGATGGGTCGTAGTAATGGAAATGGAGAAAACA
AACAAGCTGCTGATTTCATGAAAAACCAAGGTGACACCGATATGGATTCCCAGTACGCGCCTGATTCATC
GAAGAACACGAAATCGGTTCCCACGAAGGAAATCGTTGCTGAAGATGGTTCGATGAGCATTGAGGATATC
AAGAAAGCTACGCAGGTTACTCCTGGAGTTGCAGTTAAAAACGAGGGTGTTGATCCACCGGTCATGGTGA
GCAAGGGCGCCGAGCTGTTCACCGGCATCGTGCCCATCCTGATCGAGCTGAATGGCGATGTGAATGGCCA
CAAGTTCAGCGTGAGCGGCGAGGGCGAGGGCGATGCCACCTACGGCAAGCTGACCCTGAAGTTCATCTGC
ACCACCGGCAAGCTGCCTGTGCCCTGGCCCACCCTGGTGACCACCCTGAGCTACGGCGTGCAGTGCTTCT
CACGCTACCCCGATCACATGAAGCAGCACGACTTCTTCAAGAGCGCCATGCCTGAGGGCTACATCCAGGA
GCGCACCATCTTCTTCGAGGATGACGGCAACTACAAGTCGCGCGCCGAGGTGAAGTTCGAGGGCGATACC
CTGGTGAATCGCATCGAGCTGACCGGCACCGATTTCAAGGAGGATGGCAACATCCTGGGCAATAAGATGG
AGTACAACTACAACGCCCACAATGTGTACATCATGACCGACAAGGCCAAGAATGGCATCAAGGTGAACTT
CAAGATCCGCCACAACATCGAGGATGGCAGCGTGCAGCTGGCCGACCACTACCAGCAGAATACCCCCATC
GGCGATGGCCCTGTGCTGCTGCCCGATAACCACTACCTGTCCACCCAGAGCGCCCTGTCCAAGGACCCCA
ACGAGAAGCGCGATCACATGATCTACTTCGGCTTCGTGACCGCCGCCGCCATCACCCACGGCATGGATGA
GCTGTACAAGTGAGCGGCCGCGACTCTAGATCATAATCAGCCATACCACATTTGTAGAGGTTTTACTTGC
TTTAAAAAACCTCCCACACCTCCCCCTGAACCTGAAACATAAAATGAATGCAATTGTTGTTGTTAACTTG
TTTATTGCAGCTTATAATGGTTACAAATAAAGCAATAGCATCACAAATTTCACAAATAAAGCATTTTTTT
CACTGCATTCTAGTTGTGGTTTGTCCAAACTCATCAATGTATCTTAAGGCGTAAATTGTAAGCGTTAATA
TTTTGTTAAAATTCGCGTTAAATTTTTGTTAAATCAGCTCATTTTTTAACCAATAGGCCGAAATCGGCAA
AATCCCTTATAAATCAAAAGAATAGACCGAGATAGGGT
[37 nt withheld, positions 5009-5045]
AAAGAACGTGGACTCCAACGTCAAAGG
[49 nt withheld, positions 5073-5121]
T
[91 nt withheld, positions 5123-5213]
G
[124 nt withheld, positions 5215-5338]
CAGGTGGCACTTTTCGGGGAAATGTGCGCGGAACCCCTATTTGTTTATTTTTCTAAATACATTCAAATAT
GTATCCGCTCATGAGA
